>Addgene plasmid #236269 | BtARR2 long (1-382) | addgene full sequence | sequence record 471664 | Addgene NGS Result
GTTTGACAGCTTATCATCGACTGCACGGTGCACCAATGCTTCTGGCGTCAGGCAGCCATCGGAAGCTGTG
GTATGGCTGTGCAGGTCGTAAATCACTGCATAATTCGTGTCGCTCAAGGCGCACTCCCGTTCTGGATAAT
GTTTTTTGCGCCGACATCATAACGGTTCTGGCAAATATTCTGAAATGAGCTGTTGACAATTAATCATCCG
GCTCGTATAATGTGTGGAATTGTGAGCGGATAACAATTTCACACAGGAAACAGCGCCGCTGAGAAAAAGC
GAAGCGGCACTGCTCTTTAACAATTTATCAGACAATCTGTGTGGGCACTCGACCGGAATTATCGATTAAC
TTTATTATTAAAAATTAAAGAGGTATATATTAATGTATCGATTAAATAAGGAGGAATAAACCATGGGCGA
CAAAGGGACGCGGGTGTTCAAGAAGGCGAGCCCCAATGGAAAGCTCACCGTCTATCTGGGAAAGCGGGAC
TTTGTGGACCACATCGACCTCGTGGAGCCCGTGGATGGAGTGGTTCTTGTGGATCCGGAGTATCTCAAGG
AGAGGAGAGTCTATGTGACGCTGACCTGCGCCTTCCGCTACGGCCGGGAGGACCTGGATGTCCTGGGCCT
GACCTTTCGCAAGGACCTGTTTGTGGCCAACGTGCAGTCTTTCCCGCCGGCCCCTGAGGACAAGAAGCCC
CTGACGCGGCTGCAGGAGCGCCTCATCAAGAAGCTGGGCGAGCATGCCTACCCTTTCACCTTTGAGATCC
CTCCGAACCTCCCATGCTCTGTGACTTTGCAGCCGGGACCTGAAGATACAGGGAAGGCCTGCGGTGTGGA
CTACGAAGTGAAAGCCTTCTGTGCGGAGAACCTGGAGGAGAAGATCCACAAGCGGAATTCTGTGCGCCTG
GTCATCCGGAAGGTTCAGTATGCCCCAGAGAGGCCTGGCCCCCAGCCCACGGCCGAGACCACCAGGCAGT
TCCTCATGTCAGACAAGCCCTTGCATCTGGAGGCCTCCCTGGACAAGGAGATCTACTACCACGGAGAACC
CATCAGTGTCAACGTCCATGTCACCAACAACACCAACAAGACGGTGAAGAAGATCAAGATCTCGGTGCGC
CAGTATGCAGACATCTGTCTGTTCAACACAGCCCAGTACAAGTGCCCTGTGGCCATGGAAGAGGCTGATG
ACACAGTGGCACCCAGCTCTACGTTCTGCAAGGTCTACACGCTGACCCCCTTCCTGGCCAACAATCGAGA
GAAGCGGGGCCTCGCCCTGGACGGGAAGCTCAAACACGAGGACACGAACCTGGCCTCCAGCACCCTGTTG
AGGGAAGGAGCCAACCGGGAGATCCTGGGCATCATTGTTTCCTACAAAGTGAAAGTGAAGCTGGTGGTGT
CTCGTGGCGGCCTGTTGGGAGATCTTGCATCCAGTGATGTGGCCGTGGAACTGCCTTTCACCCTAATGCA
CCCCAAGCCCAAAGAGGAACCCCCACACCGGGAAGTTCCAGAGCACGAGACGCCGGTAGATACCAATCTC
ATAGAACTTGACACCAACTAGGACGACATTGTGTTTGAGGACTTTGCCCGCCAGAGACTAAAAGGCATGA
AGGATGACAAGGAGGAAGAGGAGGATGGTACCGGCTCTCCGCGGCTCAACGACAGATAGACTGGGGCTGC
CCTCCCTCCGGGCAGCTCCAGGTCCACTCTCATGCACTAGGATGCTTGTTCGTCTTCTTCCTGTCCTGGC
TCCCCCTCCCCTTTGTTCTTCCAGTTTCTACCAGGGGGCCCCCCCTCGAGGTCGACGGTATCGATAAGCT
TGGCTGTTTTGGCGGATGAGAGAAGATTTTCAGCCTGATACAGATTAAATCAGAACGCAGAAGCGGTCTG
ATAAAACAGAATTTGCCTGGCGGCAGTAGCGCGGTGGTCCCACCTGACCCCATGCCGAACTCAGAAGTGA
AACGCCGTAGCGCCGATGGTAGTGTGGGGTCTCCCCATGCGAGAGTAGGGAACTGCCAGGCATCAAATAA
AACGAAAGGCTCAGTCGAAAGACTGGGCCTTTCGTTTTATCTGTTGTTTGTCGGTGAACGCTCTCCTGAG
TAGGACAAATCCGCCGGGAGCGGATTTGAACGTTGCGAAGCAACGGCCCGGAGGGTGGCGGGCAGGACGC
CCGCCATAAACTGCCAGGCATCAAATTAAGCAGAAGGCCATCCTGACGGATGGCCTTTTTGCGTTTCTAC
AAACTCTTTTGTTTATTTTTCTAAATACATTCAAATATGTATCCGCTCATGAGACAATAACCCTGATAAA
TGCTTCAATAATATTGAAAAAGGAAGAGTATGAGTATTCAACATTTCCGTGTCGCCCTTATTCCCTTTTT
TGCGGCATTTTGCCTTCCTGTTTTTGCTCACCCAGAAACGCTGGTGAAAGTAAAAGATGCTGAAGATCAG
TTGGGTGCACGAGTGGGTTACATCGAACTGGATCTCAACAGCGGTAAGATCCTTGAGAGTTTTCGCCCCG
AAGAACGTTTTCCAATGATGAGCACTTTTAAAGTTCTGCTATGTGGCGCGGTATTATCCCGTGTTGACGC
CGGGCAAGAGCAACTCGGTCGCCGCATACACTATTCTCAGAATGACTTGGTTGAGTACTCACCAGTCACA
GAAAAGCATCTTACGGATGGCATGACAGTAAGAGAATTATGCAGTGCTGCCATAACCATGAGTGATAACA
CTGCGGCCAACTTACTTCTGACAACGATCGGAGGACCGAAGGAGCTAACCGCTTTTTTGCACAACATGGG
GGATCATGTAACTCGCCTTGATCGTTGGGAACCGGAGCTGAATGAAGCCATACCAAACGACGAGCGTGAC
ACCACGATGCCTGTAGCAATGGCAACAACGTTGCGCAAACTATTAACTGGCGAACTACTTACTCTAGCTT
CCCGGCAACAATTAATAGACTGGATGGAGGCGGATAAAGTTGCAGGACCACTTCTGCGCTCGGCCCTTCC
GGCTGGCTGGTTTATTGCTGATAAATCTGGAGCCGGTGAGCGTGGGTCTCGCGGTATCATTGCAGCACTG
GGGCCAGATGGTAAGCCCTCCCGTATCGTAGTTATCTACACGACGGGGAGTCAGGCAACTATGGATGAAC
GAAATAGACAGATCGCTGAGATAGGTGCCTCACTGATTAAGCATTGGTAACTGTCAGACCAAGTTTACTC
ATATATACTTTAGATTGATTTAAAACTTCATTTTTAATTTAAAAGGATCTAGGTGAAGATCCTTTTTGAT
AATCTCATGACCAAAATCCCTTAACGTGAGTTTTCGTTCCACTGAGCGTCAGACCCCGTAGAAAAGATCA
AAGGATCTTCTTGAGATCCTTTTTTTCTGCGCGTAATCTGCTGCTTGCAAACAAAAAAACCACCGCTACC
AGCGGTGGTTTGTTTGCCGGATCAAGAGCTACCAACTCTTTTTCCGAAGGTAACTGGCTTCAGCAGAGCG
CAGATACCAAATACTGTCCTTCTAGTGTAGCCGTAGTTAGGCCACCACTTCAAGAACTCTGTAGCACCGC
CTACATACCTCGCTCTGCTAATCCTGTTACCAGTGGCTGCTGCCAGTGGCGATAAGTCGTGTCTTACCGG
GTTGGACTCAAGACGATAGTTACCGGATAAGGCGCAGCGGTCGGGCTGAACGGGGGGTTCGTGCACACAG
CCCAGCTTGGAGCGAACGACCTACACCGAACTGAGATACCTACAGCGTGAGCTATGAGAAAGCGCCACGC
TTCCCGAAGGGAGAAAGGCGGACAGGTATCCGGTAAGCGGCAGGGTCGGAACAGGAGAGCGCACGAGGGA
GCTTCCAGGGGGAAACGCCTGGTATCTTTATAGTCCTGTCGGGTTTCGCCACCTCTGACTTGAGCGTCGA
TTTTTGTGATGCTCGTCAGGGGGGCGGAGCCTATGGAAAAACGCCAGCAACGCGGCCTTTTTACGGTTCC
TGGCCTTTTGCTGGCCTTTTGCTCACATGTTCTTTCCTGCGTTATCCCCTGATTCTGTGGATAACCGTAT
TACCGCCTTTGAGTGAGCTGATACCGCTCGCCGCAGCCGAACGACCGAGCGCAGCGAGTCAGTGAGCGAG
GAAGCGGAAGAGCGCCTGATGCGGTATTTTCTCCTTACGCATCTGTGCGGTATTTCACACCGCATATGGT
GCACTCTCAGTACAATCTGCTCTGATGCCGCATAGTTAAGCCAGTATACACTCCGCTATCGCTACGTGAC
TGGGTCATGGCTGCGCCCCGACACCCGCCAACACCCGCTGACGCGCCCTGACGGGCTTGTCTGCTCCCGG
CATCCGCTTACAGACAAGCTGTGACCGTCTCCGGGAGCTGCATGTGTCAGAGGTTTTCACCGTCATCACC
GAAACGCGCGAGGCAGCAGATCAATTCGCGCGCGAAGGCGAAGCGGCATGCATTTACGTTGACACCATCG
AATGGTGCAAAACCTTTCGCGGTATGGCATGATAGCGCCCGGAAGAGAGTCAATTCAGGGTGGTGAATGT
GAAACCAGTAACGTTATACGATGTCGCAGAGTATGCCGGTGTCTCTTATCAGACCGTTTCCCGCGTGGTG
AACCAGGCCAGCCACGTTTCTGCGAAAACGCGGGAAAAAGTGGAAGCGGCGATGGCGGAGCTGAATTACA
TTCCCAACCGCGTGGCACAACAACTGGCGGGCAAACAGTCGTTGCTGATTGGCGTTGCCACCTCCAGTCT
GGCCCTGCACGCGCCGTCGCAAATTGTCGCGGCGATTAAATCTCGCGCCGATCAACTGGGTGCCAGCGTG
GTGGTGTCGATGGTAGAACGAAGCGGCGTCGAAGCCTGTAAAGCGGCGGTGCACAATCTTCTCGCGCAAC
GCGTCAGTGGGCTGATCATTAACTATCCGCTGGATGACCAGGATGCCATTGCTGTGGAAGCTGCCTGCAC
TAATGTTCCGGCGTTATTTCTTGATGTCTCTGACCAGACACCCATCAACAGTATTATTTTCTCCCATGAA
GACGGTACGCGACTGGGCGTGGAGCATCTGGTCGCATTGGGTCACCAGCAAATCGCGCTGTTAGCGGGCC
CATTAAGTTCTGTCTCGGCGCGTCTGCGTCTGGCTGGCTGGCATAAATATCTCACTCGCAATCAAATTCA
GCCGATAGCGGAACGGGAAGGCGACTGGAGTGCCATGTCCGGTTTTCAACAAACCATGCAAATGCTGAAT
GAGGGCATCGTTCCCACTGCGATGCTGGTTGCCAACGATCAGATGGCGCTGGGCGCAATGCGCGCCATTA
CCGAGTCCGGGCTGCGCGTTGGTGCGGATATCTCGGTAGTGGGATACGACGATACCGAAGACAGCTCATG
TTATATCCCGCCGTTAACCACCATCAAACAGGATTTTCGCCTGCTGGGGCAAACCAGCGTGGACCGCTTG
CTGCAACTCTCTCAGGGCCAGGCGGTGAAGGGCAATCAGCTGTTGCCCGTCTCACTGGTGAAAAGAAAAA
CCACCCTGGCGCCCAATACGCAAACCGCCTCTCCCCGCGCGTTGGCCGATTCATTAATGCAGCTGGCACG
ACAGGTTTCCCGACTGGAAAGCGGGCAGTGAGCGCAACGCAATTAATGTAAGTTAGCGCGAATTGATCTG
Features (pLannotate 1.2.2; 18 found; start..end, strand, type, name):
      3..20      +  promoter       tet promoter (fragment): E. coli promoter for tetracycline efflux protein gene
     16..117     -  CDS            yciV (fragment): RNAAM_ECOLI - Also known as trpH From Escherichia coli (strain K12).
    193..222     +  promoter       trc promoter: strong E. coli promoter; hybrid between the trp and lac UV5 promoters
    230..246     +  protein_bind   lac operator: The lac repressor binds to the lac operator to inhibit transcription in E. coli. This inhibition can be relieved by adding lactose or isopropyl-β-D-thiogalactopyranoside (IPTG). lac repressor encoded by lacI
    263..332     +  misc_feature   rrnG antiterminator: antiterminator from the E. coli rrnG leader region (Berg et al., 1989)
    383..409     +  CDS            minicistron: synthetic cistron containing a ribosome binding site (Shine-Dalgarno sequence), for enhancing the bacterial expression of a downstream cistron (Schoner, 1997) This first cistron should terminate 3 bp upstream of the ATG for the second cistron.
    413..1666    +  CDS            ARRB1: ARRB1_BOVIN - Experimental evidence at protein level: Swiss-Prot protein existence level 1. Functions in regulating agonist-mediated G-protein coupled receptor (GPCR) signaling by mediating both receptor desensitization and resensitization processes. During homologous desensitization, beta- arrestins bind to the GPRK-phosphorylated receptor and sterically preclude its coupling to the cognate G-protein; the binding appears to require additional receptor determinants exposed only in the active receptor conformation. The beta-arrestins target many receptors for internalization by acting as endocy
   1786..1822    -  misc_feature   MCS (fragment): pBluescript multiple cloning site
   1905..2020    +  ncRNA          5S rRNA: Accession: RF00001 - 5S ribosomal RNA
   2024..2110    +  terminator     rrnB T1 terminator: Escherichia coli rrnB; transcription terminator T1 from the E. coli rrnB gene
   2202..2229    +  terminator     rrnB T2 terminator: transcription terminator T2 from the E. coli rrnB gene
   2248..2339    +  promoter       AmpR promoter: bla
   2340..3200    +  CDS            AmpR: β-lactamase; bla; confers resistance to ampicillin, carbenicillin, and related antibiotics
   3371..3959    +  rep_origin     ori: high-copy-number ColE1/pMB1/pBR322/pUC origin of replication
   4145..4285    -  misc_feature   bom: basis of mobility region from pBR322
   4387..4427    -  CDS            rop (fragment): Rop protein, which maintains plasmids at low copy number; rop
   4471..4548    +  promoter       lacIq promoter: lacI (mutant); In the lacIq allele, a single base change in the promoter boosts expression of the lacI gene about 10-fold.
   4549..5631    +  CDS            lacI: lac repressor; lacI; The lac repressor binds to the lac operator to inhibit transcription in E. coli. This inhibition can be relieved by adding lactose or isopropyl-β-D-thiogalactopyranoside (IPTG).
