[The description below was written by a language model from this plasmid's Addgene catalogue record and pLannotate feature annotations shown in this document.]
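Description:
BtARR2 long (1-382) is a bacterial expression plasmid built on the pTrcHisB backbone for producing a C-terminally truncated form of bovine arrestin-2 (long isoform) in E. coli. It replicates from a high-copy ColE1/pMB1-type origin, accompanied by the pBR322 bom region and only a fragment of rop, and is selected with ampicillin through the β-lactamase (AmpR) gene. The sequenced record is 5,670 nt.

The arrestin coding sequence was inserted between the NcoI and HindIII sites, which according to the depositor removes the vector's His tag, so the protein is expressed untagged. A stop codon replacing Asp383 ends translation after residue 382. The annotated match to the arrestin sequence extends past this point, presumably because downstream coding sequence is retained. The catalogue lists the promoter as "lac", but the feature table shows the strong hybrid trp/lac trc promoter followed by a lac operator. The plasmid also carries lacI under the lacIq promoter, so the repressor keeps expression off until it is induced with IPTG. Between the operator and the insert lie the rrnG antiterminator and a short minicistron carrying a ribosome binding site, which enhances translation of the downstream arrestin cistron. Transcription ends at the rrnB T1 and T2 terminators that follow a 5S rRNA segment.

There is a naming discrepancy: the catalogue links the insert to the ARRB2 gene entry, whereas the sequence annotation matches bovine ARRB1 (β-arrestin-1), which is the protein called arrestin-2 in the systematic nomenclature. The construct is intended for expression and purification of untagged arrestin, for example for studies of arrestin interaction with G protein-coupled receptors.
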