Addgene plasmid #236269: BtARR2 long (1-382)
Purpose: Bacterial expression of bovine arrestin-2 long isoform (1-382) D383Stop
Depositing lab: Vsevolod Gurevich. Depositing organization: Vanderbilt University. Publication: Expression of Untagged Arrestins in E. coli and Their Purification. Vishnivetskiy SA, Zhan X, Gurevich VV. Curr Protoc. 2023 Sep;3(9):e832. doi: 10.1002/cpz1.832. PubMed 37671938.
Backbone
  Vector backbone: pTrcHisB
  Backbone manufacturer: ThermoFisher
  Backbone size w/o insert (bp): 4400
  Vector type: Bacterial Expression
Growth in bacteria
  Bacterial resistance: Ampicillin, 100 μg/mL
  Growth temperature: 30°C
  Growth strain: DH5alpha
  Copy number: High Copy
Gene/Insert
  Gene/Insert name: arrestin-2 (alt name: clone ebs1)
  Species: B. taurus (bovine)
  Mutation: long, (1-382) D383Stop
  Entrez Gene: ARRB2
  Promoter: lac
  Cloning method: Restriction Enzyme; 5′ cloning site NcoI (unknown if destroyed); 3′ cloning site HindIII (unknown if destroyed)
  Sequencing primers: 5′ M13_pUC_rev_primer
Terms and licenses: Academic/Nonprofit Terms; Industry Terms: Not Available to Industry
Depositor comments: The arrestin coding sequence was cloned into the pTrcHisB vector between NcoI and HindIII sites, removing the His tag.
How to cite: BtARR2 long (1-382) was a gift from Vsevolod Gurevich (Addgene plasmid # 236269 ; http://n2t.net/addgene:236269 ; RRID:Addgene_236269)
